>Addgene plasmid #112915 | pLX-sgRNA-BfuAI-2k | addgene full sequence | sequence record 222009 | Addgene NGS Result
TTAATGTAGTCTTATGCAATACTCTTGTAGTCTTGCAACATGGTAACGATGAGTTAGCAACATGCCTTAC
AAGGAGAGAAAAAGCACCGTGCATGCCGATTGGTGGAAGTAAGGTGGTACGATCGTGCCTTATTAGGAAG
GCAACAGACGGGTCTGACATGGATTGGACGAACCACTGAATTGCCGCATTGCAGAGATATTGTATTTAAG
TGCCTAGCTCGATACATAAACGGGTCTCTCTGGTTAGACCAGATCTGAGCCTGGGAGCTCTCTGGCTAAC
TAGGGAACCCACTGCTTAAGCCTCAATAAAGCTTGCCTTGAGTGCTTCAAGTAGTGTGTGCCCGTCTGTT
GTGTGACTCTGGTAACTAGAGATCCCTCAGACCCTTTTAGTCAGTGTGGAAAATCTCTAGCAGTGGCGCC
CGAACAGGGACTTGAAAGCGAAAGGGAAACCAGAGGAGCTCTCTCGACGCAGGACTCGGCTTGCTGAAGC
GCGCACGGCAAGAGGCGAGGGGCGGCGACTGGTGAGTACGCCAAAAATTTTGACTAGCGGAGGCTAGAAG
GAGAGAGATGGGTGCGAGAGCGTCAGTATTAAGCGGGGGAGAATTAGATCGCGATGGGAAAAAATTCGGT
TAAGGCCAGGGGGAAAGAAAAAATATAAATTAAAACATATAGTATGGGCAAGCAGGGAGCTAGAACGATT
CGCAGTTAATCCTGGCCTGTTAGAAACATCAGAAGGCTGTAGACAAATACTGGGACAGCTACAACCATCC
CTTCAGACAGGATCAGAAGAACTTAGATCATTATATAATACAGTAGCAACCCTCTATTGTGTGCATCAAA
GGATAGAGATAAAAGACACCAAGGAAGCTTTAGACAAGATAGAGGAAGAGCAAAACAAAAGTAAGACCAC
CGCACAGCAAGCGGCCGCTGATCTTCAGACCTGGAGGAGGAGATATGAGGGACAATTGGAGAAGTGAATT
ATATAAATATAAAGTAGTAAAAATTGAACCATTAGGAGTAGCACCCACCAAGGCAAAGAGAAGAGTGGTG
CAGAGAGAAAAAAGAGCAGTGGGAATAGGAGCTTTGTTCCTTGGGTTCTTGGGAGCAGCAGGAAGCACTA
TGGGCGCAGCGTCAATGACGCTGACGGTACAGGCCAGACAATTATTGTCTGGTATAGTGCAGCAGCAGAA
CAATTTGCTGAGGGCTATTGAGGCGCAACAGCATCTGTTGCAACTCACAGTCTGGGGCATCAAGCAGCTC
CAGGCAAGAATCCTGGCTGTGGAAAGATACCTAAAGGATCAACAGCTCCTGGGGATTTGGGGTTGCTCTG
GAAAACTCATTTGCACCACTGCTGTGCCTTGGAATGCTAGTTGGAGTAATAAATCTCTGGAACAGATTTG
GAATCACACGACCTGGATGGAGTGGGACAGAGAAATTAACAATTACACAAGCTTAATACACTCCTTAATT
GAAGAATCGCAAAACCAGCAAGAAAAGAATGAACAAGAATTATTGGAATTAGATAAATGGGCAAGTTTGT
GGAATTGGTTTAACATAACAAATTGGCTGTGGTATATAAAATTATTCATAATGATAGTAGGAGGCTTGGT
AGGTTTAAGAATAGTTTTTGCTGTACTTTCTATAGTGAATAGAGTTAGGCAGGGATATTCACCATTATCG
TTTCAGACCCACCTCCCAACCCCGAGGGGACCCTTGCGCCTTTTCCAAGGCAGCCCTGGGTTTGCGCAGG
GACGCGGCTGCTCTGGGCGTGGTTCCGGGAAACGCAGCGGCGCCGACCCTGGGTCTCGCACATTCTTCAC
GTCCGTTCGCAGCGTCACCCGGATCTTCGCCGCTACCCTTGTGGGCCCCCCGGCGACGCTTCCTGCTCCG
CCCCTAAGTCGGGAAGGTTCCTTGCGGTTCGCGGCGTGCCGGACGTGACAAACGGAAGCCGCACGTCTCA
CTAGTACCCTCGCAGACGGACAGCGCCAGGGAGCAATGGCAGCGCGCCGACCGCGATGGGCTGTGGCCAA
TAGCGGCTGCTCAGCAGGGCGCGCCGAGAGCAGCGGCCGGGAAGGGGCGGTGCGGGAGGCGGGGTGTGGG
GCGGTAGTGTGGGCCCTGTTCCTGCCCGCGCGGTGTTCCGCATTCTGCAAGCCTCCGGAGCGCACGTCGG
CAGTCGGCTCCCTCGTTGACCGAATCACCGACCTCTCTCCCCAGGGGGTACCACCATGGCCAAGCCTTTG
TCTCAAGAAGAATCCACCCTCATTGAAAGAGCAACGGCTACAATCAACAGCATCCCCATCTCTGAAGACT
ACAGCGTCGCCAGCGCAGCTCTCTCTAGCGACGGCCGCATCTTCACTGGTGTCAATGTATATCATTTTAC
TGGGGGACCTTGTGCAGAACTCGTGGTGCTGGGCACTGCTGCTGCTGCGGCAGCTGGCAACCTGACTTGT
ATCGTCGCGATCGGAAATGAGAACAGGGGCATCTTGAGCCCCTGCGGACGGTGCCGACAGGTGCTTCTCG
ATCTGCATCCTGGGATCAAAGCCATAGTGAAGGACAGTGATGGACAGCCGACGGCAGTTGGGATTCGTGA
ATTGCTGCCCTCTGGTTATGTGTGGGAGGGCCTGCAGCTGCAGTAGTAAGAATTCTAGATCTTGAGACAA
ATGGCAGTATTCATCCACAATTTTAAAAGAAAAGGGGGGATTGGGGGGTACAGTGCAGGGGAAAGAATAG
TAGACATAATAGCAACAGACATACAAACTAAAGAATTACAAAAACAAATTACAAAAATTCAAAATTTTCG
GGTTTATTACAGGGACAGCAGAGATCCACTTTGGCGCCGGCTCGAGTGTACAAAAAAGCAGGCTTTAAAG
GAACCAATTCAGTCGACTGGATCCGGTACCAAGGTCGGGCAGGAAGAGGGCCTATTTCCCATGATTCCTT
CATATTTGCATATACGATACAAGGCTGTTAGAGAGATAATTAGAATTAATTTGACTGTAAACACAAAGAT
ATTAGTACAAAATACGTGACGTAGAAAGTAATAATTTCTTGGGTAGTTTGCAGTTTTAAAATTATGTTTT
AAAATGGACTATCATATGCTTACCGTAACTTGAAAGTATTTCGATTTCTTGGCTTTATATATCTTGTGGA
AAGGACGAAACACCCTTTGCAGGTTCCACCACTTGTTCGAGACGGTTGTAAATGAGCACACAAAATACAC
ATGCTAAAATATTATATTCTATGACCTTTATAAAATCAACCAAAATCTTCTTTTTAATAACTTTAGTATC
AATAATTAGAATTTTTATGTTCCTTTTTGCAAACTTTTAATAAAAATGAGCAAAATAAAAAAACGCTAGT
TTTAGTAACTCGCGTTGTTTTCTTCACCTTTAATAATAGCTACTCCACCACTTGTTCCTAAGCGGTCAGC
TCCTGCTTCAATCATTTTTTGAGCATCTTCAAATGTTCTAACTCCACCAGCTGCTTTAACTAAAGCATTG
TCTTTAACAACTGACTTCATTAGTTTAACATCTTCAAATGTTGCACCTGATTTTGAAAATCCTGTTGATG
TTTTAACAAATTCTAATCCAGCTTCAACAGCTATTTCACAAGCTTTCATGATTTCTTCTTTTGTTAATAA
ACAATTTTCCATAATACATTTAACAACATGTGATCCAGCTGCTTTTTTTACAGCTTTCATGTCTTCTAAA
ACTAATTCATAATTTTTGTCTTTTAATGCACCAATATTTAATACCATATCAATTTCTGTTGCACCATCTT
TAATTGCTTCAGAAACTTCGAATGCTTTTGTAGCTGTTGTGCATGCACCTAGAGGAAAACCTACAACATT
TGTTATTCCTACATTTGTGCCTTTTAATAATTCTTTACAATAGCTTGTTCAATATGAATTAACACAAACT
GTTGCAAAATCAAATTCAATTGCTTCATCACATAATTGTTTAATTTCAGCTTTCGTAGCATCTTGTTTTA
ATAATGTGTGATCTATATATTTGTTTAGTTTCATTTTTTCTCCTATATATTCATTTTTAATTTTAATTCT
TTAATAATTTCGTCTACTTTAACTTTAGCGTTTTGAACAGATTCACCAACACCTATAAAATAAATTTTTA
GTTTAGGTTCAGTTCCACTTGGGCGAACAGCAAATCATGACTTATCTTCTAAATAAAATTTTAGTAAGTC
TTGTCCTGGCATATTATACATTCCATCGATGTAGTCTTCAACATTAACAACTTTAAGTCCAGCAATTTGA
GTTAAGGGTGTTGCTCTCAATGATTTCATTAATGGTTCAATTTTTAATTTCTTTTCTTCTGGTTTAAAAT
TCAAGTTTAAAGTGAAAGTGTAATATGCACCCATTTCTTTAAATAAATCTTCTAAATAGTCTACTAATGT
TTTATTTTGTTTTTTATAAAATCAAGCAGCCTCTGCTATTAATATAGAAGCTTGTATTCCATCTTTATCT
CTAGCTGAGTCATCAATTACATATCCATAACTTTCTTCATAAGCAAAAACAAAATTTAATCCGTTATCTT
CTTCTTTAGCAATTTCTCTACCCATTCATTTAAATCCAGTTAAAGTTTTTACAATATTAACTCCATATTT
TTCATGAGCGATTCTATCACCCAAATCACTTGTTACAAAACTTGAATATAGAGCCGGATTTTTTGGAATG
CTATTTAAGCGTTTTAGATTTGATAATTTTCAATCAATTAAAATTGGTCCTGTTTGATTTCCATCTAATC
TTACAAAATGACCATCATGTTTTATTGCCATTCCAAATCTGTCAGCATCTGGGTCATTCATAATAATAAT
ATCTGCATCATGTTTAATACCATATTCAAGCGGTATTTTTCATGCAGGATCAAATTCTGGATTTGGATTT
ACAACATTTTTAAATGTTTCATCTTCAAATGCATGCTCTTCAACCTCAATAACGTTATATCCTGATTCAC
GTAATATTTTTGGGGTAAATTTAGTTCCTGTTCCATTAACTGCGCTAAAAATAATTTTTAAATCTTTTTT
AGCTTCTTGCTCTTTTTTGTACGTCTCTCAGCTCCTGCTTCAATCACCTGCGGTCGTTTTAGAGCTAGAA
ATAGCAAGTTAAAATAAGGCTAGTCCGTTATCAACTTGAAAAAGTGGCACCGAGTCGGTGCTTTTTTTCT
AGACCCAGCTTTCTTGTACAAAGTTGGCATTAGCTAGCGCTAACCGGTGGCGCGTTAAGTCGACAATCAA
CCTCTGGATTACAAAATTTGTGAAAGATTGACTGGTATTCTTAACTATGTTGCTCCTTTTACGCTATGTG
GATACGCTGCTTTAATGCCTTTGTATCATGCTATTGCTTCCCGTATGGCTTTCATTTTCTCCTCCTTGTA
TAAATCCTGGTTGCTGTCTCTTTATGAGGAGTTGTGGCCCGTTGTCAGGCAACGTGGCGTGGTGTGCACT
GTGTTTGCTGACGCAACCCCCACTGGTTGGGGCATTGCCACCACCTGTCAGCTCCTTTCCGGGACTTTCG
CTTTCCCCCTCCCTATTGCCACGGCGGAACTCATCGCCGCCTGCCTTGCCCGCTGCTGGACAGGGGCTCG
GCTGTTGGGCACTGACAATTCCGTGGTGTTGTCGGGGAAATCATCGTCCTTTCCTTGGCTGCTCGCCTGT
GTTGCCACCTGGATTCTGCGCGGGACGTCCTTCTGCTACGTCCCTTCGGCCCTCAATCCAGCGGACCTTC
CTTCCCGCGGCCTGCTGCCGGCTCTGCGGCCTCTTCCGCGTCTTCGCCTTCGCCCTCAGACGAGTCGGAT
CTCCCTTTGGGCCGCCTCCCCGCGTCGACTTTAAGACCAATGACTTACAAGGCAGCTGTAGATCTTAGCC
ACTTTTTAAAAGAAAAGGGGGGACTGGAAGGGCTAATTCACTCCCAACGAAGACAAGATCTGCTTTTTGC
TTGTACTGGGTCTCTCTGGTTAGACCAGATCTGAGCCTGGGAGCTCTCTGGCTAACTAGGGAACCCACTG
CTTAAGCCTCAATAAAGCTTGCCTTGAGTGCTTCAAGTAGTGTGTGCCCGTCTGTTGTGTGACTCTGGTA
ACTAGAGATCCCTCAGACCCTTTTAGTCAGTGTGGAAAATCTCTAGCAGTACGTATAGTAGTTCATGTCA
TCTTATTATTCAGTATTTATAACTTGCAAAGAAATGAATATCAGAGAGTGAGAGGAACTTGTTTATTGCA
GCTTATAATGGTTACAAATAAAGCAATAGCATCACAAATTTCACAAATAAAGCATTTTTTTCACTGCATT
CTAGTTGTGGTTTGTCCAAACTCATCAATGTATCTTATCATGTCTGGCTCTAGCTATCCCGCCCCTAACT
CCGCCCATCCCGCCCCTAACTCCGCCCAGTTCCGCCCATTCTCCGCCCCATGGCTGACTAATTTTTTTTA
TTTATGCAGAGGCCGAGGCCGCCTCGGCCTCTGAGCTATTCCAGAAGTAGTGAGGAGGCTTTTTTGGAGG
CCTAGGGACGTACCCAATTCGCCCTATAGTGAGTCGTATTACGCGCGCTCACTGGCCGTCGTTTTACAAC
GTCGTGACTGGGAAAACCCTGGCGTTACCCAACTTAATCGCCTTGCAGCACATCCCCCTTTCGCCAGCTG
GCGTAATAGCGAAGAGGCCCGCACCGATCGCCCTTCCCAACAGTTGCGCAGCCTGAATGGCGAATGGG
[124 nt withheld, positions 6719-6842]
C
[91 nt withheld, positions 6844-6934]
A
[49 nt withheld, positions 6936-6984]
CCTTTGACGTTGGAGTCCACGTTCTTT
[37 nt withheld, positions 7012-7048]
ACCCTATCTCGGTCTATTCTTTTGATTTATAAGGGATTTTGCCGATTTCGGCCTATTGGTTAAAAAATGA
GCTGATTTAACAAAAATTTAACGCGAATTTTAACAAAATATTAACGCTTACAATTTAGGTGGCACTTTTC
GGGGAAATGTGCGCGGAACCCCTATTTGTTTATTTTTCTAAATACATTCAAATATGTATCCGCTCATGAG
ACAATAACCCTGATAAATGCTTCAATAATATTGAAAAAGGAAGAGTATGAGTATTCAACATTTCCGTGTC
GCCCTTATTCCCTTTTTTGCGGCATTTTGCCTTCCTGTTTTTGCTCACCCAGAAACGCTGGTGAAAGTAA
AAGATGCTGAAGATCAGTTGGGTGCACGAGTGGGTTACATCGAACTGGATCTCAACAGCGGTAAGATCCT
TGAGAGTTTTCGCCCCGAAGAACGTTTTCCAATGATGAGCACTTTTAAAGTTCTGCTATGTGGCGCGGTA
TTATCCCGTATTGACGCCGGGCAAGAGCAACTCGGTCGCCGCATACACTATTCTCAGAATGACTTGGTTG
AGTACTCACCAGTCACAGAAAAGCATCTTACGGATGGCATGACAGTAAGAGAATTATGCAGTGCTGCCAT
AACCATGAGTGATAACACTGCGGCCAACTTACTTCTGACAACGATCGGAGGACCGAAGGAGCTAACCGCT
TTTTTGCACAACATGGGGGATCATGTAACTCGCCTTGATCGTTGGGAACCGGAGCTGAATGAAGCCATAC
CAAACGACGAGCGTGACACCACGATGCCTGTAGCAATGGCAACAACGTTGCGCAAACTATTAACTGGCGA
ACTACTTACTCTAGCTTCCCGGCAACAATTAATAGACTGGATGGAGGCGGATAAAGTTGCAGGACCACTT
CTGCGCTCGGCCCTTCCGGCTGGCTGGTTTATTGCTGATAAATCTGGAGCCGGTGAGCGTGGGTCTCGCG
GTATCATTGCAGCACTGGGGCCAGATGGTAAGCCCTCCCGTATCGTAGTTATCTACACGACGGGGAGTCA
GGCAACTATGGATGAACGAAATAGACAGATCGCTGAGATAGGTGCCTCACTGATTAAGCATTGGTAACTG
TCAGACCAAGTTTACTCATATATACTTTAGATTGATTTAAAACTTCATTTTTAATTTAAAAGGATCTAGG
TGAAGATCCTTTTTGATAATCTCATGACCAAAATCCCTTAACGTGAGTTTTCGTTCCACTGAGCGTCAGA
CCCCGTAGAAAAGATCAAAGGATCTTCTTGAGATCCTTTTTTTCTGCGCGTAATCTGCTGCTTGCAAACA
AAAAAACCACCGCTACCAGCGGTGGTTTGTTTGCCGGATCAAGAGCTACCAACTCTTTTTCCGAAGGTAA
CTGGCTTCAGCAGAGCGCAGATACCAAATACTGTTCTTCTAGTGTAGCCGTAGTTAGGCCACCACTTCAA
GAACTCTGTAGCACCGCCTACATACCTCGCTCTGCTAATCCTGTTACCAGTGGCTGCTGCCAGTGGCGAT
AAGTCGTGTCTTACCGGGTTGGACTCAAGACGATAGTTACCGGATAAGGCGCAGCGGTCGGGCTGAACGG
GGGGTTCGTGCACACAGCCCAGCTTGGAGCGAACGACCTACACCGAACTGAGATACCTACAGCGTGAGCT
ATGAGAAAGCGCCACGCTTCCCGAAGGGAGAAAGGCGGACAGGTATCCGGTAAGCGGCAGGGTCGGAACA
GGAGAGCGCACGAGGGAGCTTCCAGGGGGAAACGCCTGGTATCTTTATAGTCCTGTCGGGTTTCGCCACC
TCTGACTTGAGCGTCGATTTTTGTGATGCTCGTCAGGGGGGCGGAGCCTATGGAAAAACGCCAGCAACGC
GGCCTTTTTACGGTTCCTGGCCTTTTGCTGGCCTTTTGCTCACATGTTCTTTCCTGCGTTATCCCCTGAT
TCTGTGGATAACCGTATTACCGCCTTTGAGTGAGCTGATACCGCTCGCCGCAGCCGAACGACCGAGCGCA
GCGAGTCAGTGAGCGAGGAAGCGGAAGAGCGCCCAATACGCAAACCGCCTCTCCCCGCGCGTTGGCCGAT
TCATTAATGCAGCTGGCACGACAGGTTTCCCGACTGGAAAGCGGGCAGTGAGCGCAACGCAATTAATGTG
AGTTAGCTCACTCATTAGGCACCCCAGGCTTTACACTTTATGCTTCCGGCTCGTATGTTGTGTGGAATTG
TGAGCGGATAACAATTTCACACAGGAAACAGCTATGACCATGATTACGCCAAGCGCGCAATTAACCCTCA
CTAAAGGGAACAAAAGCTGGAGCTGCAAGC
Features (pLannotate 1.2.2; 30 found; start..end, strand, type, name):
      5..231     +  promoter       RSV promoter: Rous sarcoma virus enhancer/promoter
    232..412     +  LTR            5' LTR (truncated): truncated 5' long terminal repeat (LTR) from HIV-1
    459..584     +  misc_feature   HIV-1 Ψ: packaging signal of human immunodeficiency virus type 1
    568..931     +  CDS            HIV-1 gag (fragment): gag protein from human immunodeficiency virus 1; gag
   1077..1310    +  misc_feature   RRE: The Rev response element (RRE) of HIV-1 allows for Rev-dependent mRNA export from the nucleus to the cytoplasm.
   1687..1713    +  CDS            Rev (fragment): human immunodeficiency virus 1 (HIV-1) Rev protein; rev; enhances nuclear export of unspliced and incompletely spliced viral mRNAs
   1714..2214    +  promoter       hPGK promoter: human phosphoglycerate kinase 1 promoter
   2226..2621    +  CDS            BSD: blasticidin S deaminase; Aspergillus terreus BSD; confers resistance to blasticidin
   2681..2798    +  misc_feature   cPPT/CTS: central polypurine tract and central termination sequence of HIV-1
   2847..2864    +  protein_bind   attB1 (fragment): mutant version of attB; recombination site for the Gateway® BP reaction BP Clonase™
   2916..3156    +  promoter       U6 promoter: RNA polymerase III promoter for human U6 snRNA
   3365..4024    -  CDS            deoC1: DEOC1_STAAN - Also known as dra. Experimental evidence at protein level: Swiss-Prot protein existence level 1. Catalyzes a reversible aldol reaction between acetaldehyde and D-glyceraldehyde 3-phosphate to generate 2-deoxy-D-ribose 5- phosphate. From Staphylococcus aureus (strain N315).
   5096..5171    +  misc_RNA       gRNA scaffold: guide RNA scaffold for the Streptococcus pyogenes CRISPR/Cas9 system
   5183..5204    -  protein_bind   attB2 (fragment): mutant version of attB; recombination site for the Gateway® BP reaction BP Clonase™
   5245..5833    +  misc_feature   WPRE: woodchuck hepatitis virus posttranscriptional regulatory element
   5884..5903    +  misc_feature   cPPT/CTS (fragment): central polypurine tract and central termination sequence of HIV-1
   5905..6138    +  LTR            3' LTR (ΔU3): self-inactivating 3' long terminal repeat (LTR) from HIV-1
   6216..6337    +  polyA_signal   SV40 poly(A) signal: SV40 polyadenylation signal
   6377..6512    +  rep_origin     SV40 ori: SV40 origin of replication
   6533..6551    -  promoter       T7 promoter: promoter for bacteriophage T7 RNA polymerase
   6559..6714    +  CDS            lacZα (fragment): LacZα fragment of β-galactosidase; lacZ fragment
   6719..7147    +  rep_origin     f1 ori (sequence partly withheld): f1 bacteriophage origin of replication; arrow indicates direction of (+) strand synthesis
   7200..7304    +  promoter       AmpR promoter: bla
   7305..8165    +  CDS            AmpR: β-lactamase; bla; confers resistance to ampicillin, carbenicillin, and related antibiotics
   8336..8924    +  rep_origin     ori: high-copy-number ColE1/pMB1/pBR322/pUC origin of replication
   9107..9199    +  CDS            lacI (fragment): lac repressor; lacI; The lac repressor binds to the lac operator to inhibit transcription in E. coli. This inhibition can be relieved by adding lactose or isopropyl-β-D-thiogalactopyranoside (IPTG).
   9212..9233    +  protein_bind   CAP binding site: CAP binding activates transcription in the presence of cAMP. E. coli catabolite activator protein
   9248..9278    +  promoter       lac promoter: promoter for the E. coli lac operon
   9286..9302    +  protein_bind   lac operator: The lac repressor binds to the lac operator to inhibit transcription in E. coli. This inhibition can be relieved by adding lactose or isopropyl-β-D-thiogalactopyranoside (IPTG). lac repressor encoded by lacI
   9347..9365    +  promoter       T3 promoter: promoter for bacteriophage T3 RNA polymerase
