[The description below was written by a language model from this plasmid's Addgene catalogue record and pLannotate feature annotations shown in this document.]
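Description:
pLX-sgRNA-BfuAI-2k is an empty lentiviral sgRNA expression backbone derived from pLX-sgRNA and intended for CRISPR work in mammalian cells. It is propagated in E. coli through a high-copy ColE1/pUC-type origin with ampicillin resistance (AmpR). The backbone also carries an f1 origin, an SV40 origin and remnants of a lac/T7/T3 cloning region. The catalogue lists the parental backbone as about 7.5 kb, while the sequenced record is 9,388 nt, which is consistent with the added stuffer of roughly 2 kb.

The viral portion has a third-generation, self-inactivating layout. An RSV promoter drives a truncated HIV-1 5' LTR, and this is followed by the Ψ packaging signal with a gag fragment, the RRE for Rev-dependent export, a cPPT/CTS, a WPRE and a ΔU3 3' LTR with a downstream SV40 polyadenylation signal.

Two expression units sit between the LTRs. The first is a human PGK promoter driving blasticidin S deaminase, which allows blasticidin selection of transduced cells. The second is a human U6 Pol III promoter positioned upstream of the Streptococcus pyogenes Cas9 guide RNA scaffold, and this cassette is flanked by residual attB1/attB2 fragments.

A stuffer of about 2 kb lies between the U6 promoter and the scaffold, and part of it is annotated as matching a Staphylococcus aureus deoC gene in reverse orientation. BfuAI digestion allows guide sequences to be inserted between promoter and scaffold, and the stuffer makes fully cut vector easier to separate by gel purification. No guide is present and Cas9 is not encoded, so it must be supplied separately. The associated publication describes a miRNA-focused CRISPR-Cas9 library screen, which suggests use for cloning individual or pooled sgRNAs.
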