Addgene plasmid #112915: pLX-sgRNA-BfuAI-2k
Purpose: (Empty Backbone) Empty sgRNA expression plasmid
Depositing lab: Ren-Jang Lin. Depositing organization: Beckman Research Institute of the City of Hope. Publication: MicroRNA-focused CRISPR-Cas9 Library Screen Reveals Fitness-Associated miRNAs. Kurata JS, Lin RJ. RNA. 2018 May 2. pii: rna.066282.118. doi: 10.1261/rna.066282.118. PubMed 29720387.
Backbone
  Vector backbone: pLX-sgRNA
  Backbone size (bp): 7500
  Modifications to backbone: Modified to enable sgRNA insertion after BfuAI digestion. Also modified to include a 2kb stuffer sequence for easier gel purification of the fully digested vector.
  Vector type: Mammalian Expression, Lentiviral, CRISPR
  Promoter: U6
  Selectable markers: Blasticidin
Growth in bacteria
  Bacterial resistance: Ampicillin, 100 μg/mL
  Growth temperature: 37°C
  Growth strain: NEB Stable
  Copy number: Unknown
Gene/Insert
  Cloning method: Restriction Enzyme
  Sequencing primers: 5′ cgggtttattacagggacagcag; 3′ taccagtcaatctttcacaaattttgt
Terms and licenses: Academic/Nonprofit Terms; Industry Terms: Not Available to Industry
How to cite: pLX-sgRNA-BfuAI-2k was a gift from Ren-Jang Lin (Addgene plasmid # 112915 ; http://n2t.net/addgene:112915 ; RRID:Addgene_112915)
